Addgene plasmid #119210: cycLuc_SuMMVs
Purpose: Circularly permutated firefly luciferase with SuMMVs cleavage site (Luciferase reporter for detection of proteolytic activity)
Depositing lab: Roman Jerala. Depositing organization: National Institute of Chemistry. Publication: Design of fast proteolysis-based signaling and logic circuits in mammalian cells. Fink T, Lonzaric J, Praznik A, Plaper T, Merljak E, Leben K, Jerala N, Lebar T, Strmsek Z, Lapenta F, Bencina M, Jerala R. Nat Chem Biol. 2019 Feb;15(2):115-122. doi: 10.1038/s41589-018-0181-6. Epub 2018 Dec 10. PubMed 30531965.
Backbone
  Vector backbone: pcDNA3
  Backbone size w/o insert (bp): 5446
  Total vector size (bp): 7780
  Vector type: Mammalian Expression, Luciferase
Growth in bacteria
  Bacterial resistance: Ampicillin, 100 μg/mL
  Growth temperature: 37°C
  Growth strain: DH5alpha
  Copy number: High Copy
Gene/Insert
  Gene/Insert name: cyclic luciferase with SuMMVp cleavage site (alt name: cycLuc_SuMMVs)
  Insert size (bp): 2334
  Promoter: CMV
  Tag / fusion protein: AU1 tag (N terminal on insert)
  Cloning method: Gibson Cloning
  Sequencing primers: 5′ CGCAAATGGGCGGTAGGCGTG; 3′ TAGAAGGCACAGTCGAGG
Terms and licenses: Academic/Nonprofit Terms; Industry Terms: Not Available to Industry
How to cite: cycLuc_SuMMVs was a gift from Roman Jerala (Addgene plasmid # 119210 ; http://n2t.net/addgene:119210 ; RRID:Addgene_119210)
