[The description below was written by a language model from this plasmid's Addgene catalogue record and pLannotate feature annotations shown in this document.]
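Description:
cycLuc_SuMMVs is a pcDNA3-based mammalian expression plasmid that encodes a luciferase reporter of proteolytic activity. It is maintained at high copy in E. coli through a ColE1/pUC-type origin with ampicillin selection (AmpR). It also carries the usual pcDNA3 accessory elements: an f1 origin, and an SV40 promoter-driven neomycin phosphotransferase cassette with an SV40 poly(A) signal that allows G418 selection of transfected mammalian cells. The catalogue lists a total size of about 7.8 kb, while the sequenced record is slightly shorter at about 7.7 kb.

The payload is expressed from the CMV immediate-early enhancer/promoter and terminated by the bGH polyadenylation signal, with T7 and SP6 promoters flanking the insert. The open reading frame encodes a circularly permuted firefly luciferase (luc2-derived). It is annotated as two luciferase fragments separated by a short gap, which is presumably where the cleavage site for the SuMMV protease sits, although the feature table does not label that site. Downstream, the annotation detects a fragment of the Synechocystis DnaE N-intein, followed by hCL1 and hPEST degradation sequences. This layout fits a "cyclic luciferase" design, in which split-intein splicing closes the protein into a constrained, low-activity ring and removes the degrons, so that unspliced precursor is rapidly degraded. The matching C-intein half is not annotated. Cleavage at the protease site would then relieve the constraint and restore light output. The catalogue records an N-terminal AU1 tag, and the annotation also picks up a short His-tag fragment near the start of the insert.

The plasmid is intended as a readout of SuMMV protease activity in transfected mammalian cells, and it was deposited with work on protease-based signalling and logic circuits.
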