Features (pLannotate 1.2.2; 26 found; start..end, strand, type, name):
     28..80      -  misc_feature   bom (fragment): basis of mobility region from pBR322
    235..614     +  enhancer       CMV enhancer: human cytomegalovirus immediate early enhancer
    615..818     +  promoter       CMV promoter: human cytomegalovirus (CMV) immediate early promoter
    814..847     +  LTR            5' LTR (truncated) (fragment): truncated 5' long terminal repeat (LTR) from HIV-1
    863..881     +  promoter       T7 promoter: promoter for bacteriophage T7 RNA polymerase
    922..939     +  CDS            9xHis (fragment): 9xHis affinity tag
   1075..2009    +  CDS            luciferase (fragment): firefly luciferase synthetic luc2 version of the luciferase gene
   2043..2734    +  CDS            luciferase (fragment): firefly luciferase synthetic luc2 version of the luciferase gene
   2710..3042    +  CDS            dnaE-N (fragment): DPO3A_SYNY3 - Experimental evidence at protein level: Swiss-Prot protein existence level 1. DNA polymerase III is a complex, multichain enzyme responsible for most of the replicative synthesis in bacteria. This DNA polymerase also exhibits 3' to 5' exonuclease activity. The alpha chain is the DNA polymerase (By similarity). From Synechocystis sp. (strain PCC 6803 / Kazusa).
   3073..3120    +  CDS            hCL1: non-ORF yeast peptide conferring ubiquitin-dependent degradation human codon-optimized
   3127..3243    +  CDS            hPEST: PEST degradation sequence from mouse ornithine decarboxylase human codon-optimized
   3268..3286    -  promoter       SP6 promoter: promoter for bacteriophage SP6 RNA polymerase
   3312..3536    +  polyA_signal   bGH poly(A) signal: bovine growth hormone polyadenylation signal
   3540..3561    +  promoter       SV40 promoter (fragment): SV40 enhancer and early promoter
   3582..4010    +  rep_origin     f1 ori (sequence partly withheld): f1 bacteriophage origin of replication; arrow indicates direction of (+) strand synthesis
   4024..4353    +  promoter       SV40 promoter: SV40 enhancer and early promoter
   4420..5211    +  CDS            neo: KKA2_KLEPN - Also known as kan, nptII. Experimental evidence at protein level: Swiss-Prot protein existence level 1. Resistance to kanamycin, neomycin, paromomycin, ribostamycin, butirosin and gentamicin B. From Klebsiella pneumoniae.
   5235..5393    +  CDS            ble (fragment): BLE_KLEPN - Experimental evidence at protein level: Swiss-Prot protein existence level 1. Binding protein with a strong affinity to the bleomycin family of antibiotics. Binds to CL990; an antimitotic-antibiotic compound. From Klebsiella pneumoniae.
   5388..5509    +  polyA_signal   SV40 poly(A) signal: SV40 polyadenylation signal
   5582..5598    -  protein_bind   lac operator: The lac repressor binds to the lac operator to inhibit transcription in E. coli. This inhibition can be relieved by adding lactose or isopropyl-β-D-thiogalactopyranoside (IPTG). lac repressor encoded by lacI
   5606..5636    -  promoter       lac promoter: promoter for the E. coli lac operon
   5651..5672    -  protein_bind   CAP binding site: CAP binding activates transcription in the presence of cAMP. E. coli catabolite activator protein
   5685..5777    -  CDS            lacI (fragment): lac repressor; lacI; The lac repressor binds to the lac operator to inhibit transcription in E. coli. This inhibition can be relieved by adding lactose or isopropyl-β-D-thiogalactopyranoside (IPTG).
   5960..6548    -  rep_origin     ori: high-copy-number ColE1/pMB1/pBR322/pUC origin of replication
   6719..7579    -  CDS            AmpR: β-lactamase; bla; confers resistance to ampicillin, carbenicillin, and related antibiotics
   7580..7684    -  promoter       AmpR promoter: bla
>Addgene plasmid #119210 | cycLuc_SuMMVs | addgene full sequence | sequence record 232040 | Addgene NGS Result
GACGGATCGGGAGATCTCCCGATCCCCTATGGTGCACTCTCAGTACAATCTGCTCTGATGCCGCATAGTT
AAGCCAGTATCTGCTCCCTGCTTGTGTGTTGGAGGTCGCTGAGTAGTGCGCGAGCAAAATTTAAGCTACA
ACAAGGCAAGGCTTGACCGACAATTGCATGAAGAATCTGCTTAGGGTTAGGCGTTTTGCGCTGCTTCGCG
ATGTACGGGCCAGATATACGCGTTGACATTGATTATTGACTAGTTATTAATAGTAATCAATTACGGGGTC
ATTAGTTCATAGCCCATATATGGAGTTCCGCGTTACATAACTTACGGTAAATGGCCCGCCTGGCTGACCG
CCCAACGACCCCCGCCCATTGACGTCAATAATGACGTATGTTCCCATAGTAACGCCAATAGGGACTTTCC
ATTGACGTCAATGGGTGGAGTATTTACGGTAAACTGCCCACTTGGCAGTACATCAAGTGTATCATATGCC
AAGTACGCCCCCTATTGACGTCAATGACGGTAAATGGCCCGCCTGGCATTATGCCCAGTACATGACCTTA
TGGGACTTTCCTACTTGGCAGTACATCTACGTATTAGTCATCGCTATTACCATGGTGATGCGGTTTTGGC
AGTACATCAATGGGCGTGGATAGCGGTTTGACTCACGGGGATTTCCAAGTCTCCACCCCATTGACGTCAA
TGGGAGTTTGTTTTGGCACCAAAATCAACGGGACTTTCCAAAATGTCGTAACAACTCCGCCCCATTGACG
CAAATGGGCGGTAGGCGTGTACGGTGGGAGGTCTATATAAGCAGAGCTCTCTGGCTAACTAGAGAACCCA
CTGCTTACTGGCTTATCGAAATTAATACGACTCACTATAGGGAGACCCAAGCTTGGTACCGAGCTCGCTA
GCGCCACCATGCACCACCACCACCACCACATGATCAAAATAGCCACACGTAAATATTTAGGCAAACAAAA
TGTCTATGACATTGGAGTTGAGCGCGACCATAATTTTGCACTCAAAAATGGCTTCATAGCTTCTAATTGT
TTCAATGATACTTATAGATATATTGACACCGCTATCCTCAGCGTGGTGCCATTTCACCACGGCTTCGGCA
TGTTCACCACGCTGGGCTACTTGATCTGCGGCTTTCGGGTCGTGCTCATGTACCGCTTCGAGGAGGAGCT
ATTCTTGCGCAGCTTGCAAGACTATAAGATTCAATCTGCCCTGCTGGTGCCCACACTATTTAGCTTCTTC
GCTAAGAGCACTCTCATCGACAAGTACGACCTAAGCAACTTGCACGAGATCGCCAGCGGCGGGGCGCCGC
TCAGCAAGGAGGTAGGTGAGGCCGTGGCCAAACGCTTCCACCTACCAGGCATCCGCCAGGGCTACGGCCT
GACAGAAACAACCAGCGCCATTCTGATCACCCCCGAAGGGGACGACAAGCCTGGCGCAGTAGGCAAGGTG
GTGCCCTTCTTCGAGGCTAAGGTGGTGGACTTGGACACCGGTAAGACACTGGGTGTGAACCAGCGCGGCG
AGCTGTGCGTCCGTGGCCCCATGATCATGAGCGGCTACGTTAACAACCCCGAGGCTACAAACGCTCTCAT
CGACAAGGACGGCTGGCTGCACAGCGGCGACATCGCCTACTGGGACGAGGACGAGCACTTCTTCATCGTG
GACCGGCTGAAGAGCCTGATCAAATACAAGGGCTACCAGGTAGCCCCAGCCGAACTGGAGAGCATCCTGC
TGCAACACCCCAACATCTTCGACGCCGGGGTCGCCGGCCTGCCCGACGACGATGCCGGCGAGCTGCCCGC
CGCAGTCGTCGTGCTGGAACACGGTAAAACCATGACCGAGAAGGAGATCGTGGACTATGTGGCCAGCCAG
GTTACAACCGCCAAGAAGCTGCGCGGTGGTGTTGTGTTCGTGGACGAGGTGCCTAAAGGACTGACCGGCA
AGTTGGACGCCCGCAAGATCCGCGAGATTCTCATTAAGGCCAAGAAGGGATCCGAGGAAATACACCTGCA
AAGCGGCTCAGGTGCCAAAAACATTAAGAAGGGCCCAGCGCCATTCTACCCACTCGAAGACGGGACCGCC
GGCGAGCAGCTGCACAAAGCCATGAAGCGCTACGCCCTGGTGCCCGGCACCATCGCCTTTACCGACGCAC
ATATCGAGGTGGACATTACCTACGCCGAGTACTTCGAGATGAGCGTTCGGCTGGCAGAAGCTATGAAGCG
CTATGGGCTGAATACAAACCATCGGATCGTGGTGTGCAGCGAGAATAGCTTGCAGTTCTTCATGCCCGTG
TTGGGTGCCCTGTTCATCGGTGTGGCTGTGGCCCCAGCTAACGACATCTACAACGAGCGCGAGCTGCTGA
ACAGCATGGGCATCAGCCAGCCCACCGTCGTATTCGTGAGCAAGAAAGGGCTGCAAAAGATCCTCAACGT
GCAAAAGAAGCTACCGATCATACAAAAGATCATCATCATGGATAGCAAGACCGACTACCAGGGCTTCCAA
AGCATGTACACCTTCGTGACTTCCCATTTGCCACCCGGCTTCAACGAGTACGACTTCGTGCCCGAGAGCT
TCGACCGGGACAAAACCATCGCCCTGATCATGAACAGTAGTGGCAGTACCGGATTGCCCAAGGGCGTAGC
CCTACCGCACCGCACCGCTTGTGTCCGATTCAGTCATGCCCGCGACCCCATCTTCGGCAACCAGATCATC
CCCGCCGAGTACTGTTTAAGCTATGAAACGGAAATATTGACAGTAGAATATGGATTATTACCGATTGGTA
AAATTGTAGAAAAGCGCATCGAATGTACTGTTTATAGCGTTGATAATAATGGAAATATTTATACACAACC
TGTAGCACAATGGCACGATCGCGGAGAACAAGAGGTGTTTGAGTATTGTTTGGAAGATGGTTCATTGATT
CGGGCAACAAAAGACCATAAGTTTATGACTGTTGATGGTCAAATGTTGCCAATTGATGAAATATTTGAAC
GTGAATTGGATTTGATGCGGGTTGATAATTTGCCGAACGGCGGCAAGATCGCCGTCAATTCTGCTTGCAA
GAACTGGTTCAGTAGCTTAAGCCACTTTGTGATCCACCTTAACAGCCACGGCTTCCCTCCCGAGGTGGAG
GAGCAGGCCGCCGGCACCCTGCCCATGAGCTGCGCCCAGGAGAGCGGCATGGATAGACACCCTGCTGCTT
GCGCCAGCGCCAGGATCAACGTCTAACTGCAGTCTAGAGGGCCCTATTCTATAGTGTCACCTAAATGCTA
GAGCTCGCTGATCAGCCTCGACTGTGCCTTCTAGTTGCCAGCCATCTGTTGTTTGCCCCTCCCCCGTGCC
TTCCTTGACCCTGGAAGGTGCCACTCCCACTGTCCTTTCCTAATAAAATGAGGAAATTGCATCGCATTGT
CTGAGTAGGTGTCATTCTATTCTGGGGGGTGGGGTGGGGCAGGACAGCAAGGGGGAGGATTGGGAAGACA
ATAGCAGGCATGCTGGGGATGCGGTGGGCTCTATGGCTTCTGAGGCGGAAAGAACCAGCTGGGGCTCTAG
GGGGTATCCCC
[124 nt withheld, positions 3582-3705]
C
[91 nt withheld, positions 3707-3797]
A
[49 nt withheld, positions 3799-3847]
CCTTTGACGTTGGAGTCCACGTTCTTT
[37 nt withheld, positions 3875-3911]
ACCCTATCTCGGTCTATTCTTTTGATTTATAAGGGATTTTGCCGATTTCGGCCTATTGGTTAAAAAATGA
GCTGATTTAACAAAAATTTAACGCGAATTAATTCTGTGGAATGTGTGTCAGTTAGGGTGTGGAAAGTCCC
CAGGCTCCCCAGCAGGCAGAAGTATGCAAAGCATGCATCTCAATTAGTCAGCAACCAGGTGTGGAAAGTC
CCCAGGCTCCCCAGCAGGCAGAAGTATGCAAAGCATGCATCTCAATTAGTCAGCAACCATAGTCCCGCCC
CTAACTCCGCCCATCCCGCCCCTAACTCCGCCCAGTTCCGCCCATTCTCCGCCCCATGGCTGACTAATTT
TTTTTATTTATGCAGAGGCCGAGGCCGCCTCTGCCTCTGAGCTATTCCAGAAGTAGTGAGGAGGCTTTTT
TGGAGGCCTAGGCTTTTGCAAAAAGCTCCCGGGAGCTTGTATATCCATTTTCGGATCTGATCAAGAGACA
GGATGAGGATCGTTTCGCATGATTGAACAAGATGGATTGCACGCAGGTTCTCCGGCCGCTTGGGTGGAGA
GGCTATTCGGCTATGACTGGGCACAACAGACAATCGGCTGCTCTGATGCCGCCGTGTTCCGGCTGTCAGC
GCAGGGGCGCCCGGTTCTTTTTGTCAAGACCGACCTGTCCGGTGCCCTGAATGAACTGCAGGACGAGGCA
GCGCGGCTATCGTGGCTGGCCACGACGGGCGTTCCTTGCGCAGCTGTGCTCGACGTTGTCACTGAAGCGG
GAAGGGACTGGCTGCTATTGGGCGAAGTGCCGGGGCAGGATCTCCTGTCATCTCACCTTGCTCCTGCCGA
GAAAGTATCCATCATGGCTGATGCAATGCGGCGGCTGCATACGCTTGATCCGGCTACCTGCCCATTCGAC
CACCAAGCGAAACATCGCATCGAGCGAGCACGTACTCGGATGGAAGCCGGTCTTGTCGATCAGGATGATC
TGGACGAAGAGCATCAGGGGCTCGCGCCAGCCGAACTGTTCGCTAGGCTCAAGGCGCGCATGCCCGACGG
CGAGGATCTCGTCGTGACCCATGGCGATGCCTGCTTGCCGAATATCATGGTGGAAAATGGCCGCTTTTCT
GGATTCATCGACTGTGGCCGGCTGGGTGTGGCGGACCGCTATCAGGACATAGCGTTGGCTACCCGTGATA
TTGCTGAAGAGCTTGGCGGCGAATGGGCTGACCGCTTCCTCGTGCTTTACGGTATCGCCGCTCCCGATTC
GCAGCGCATCGCCTTCTATCGCCTTCTTGACGAGTTCTTCTGAGCGGGACTCTGGGGTTCGAAATGACCG
ACCAAGCGACGCCCAACCTGCCATCACGAGATTTCGATTCCACCGCCGCCTTCTATGAAAGGTTGGGCTT
CGGAATCGTTTTCCGGGACGCCGGCTGGATGATCCTCCAGCGCGGGGATCTCATGCTGGAGTTCTTCGCC
CACCCCAACTTGTTTATTGCAGCTTATAATGGTTACAAATAAAGCAATAGCATCACAAATTTCACAAATA
AAGCATTTTTTTCACTGCATTCTAGTTGTGGTTTGTCCAAACTCATCAATGTATCTTATCATGTCTGTAT
ACCGTCGACCTCTAGCTAGAGCTTGGCGTAATCATGGTCATAGCTGTTTCCTGTGTGAAATTGTTATCCG
CTCACAATTCCACACAACATACGAGCCGGAAGCATAAAGTGTAAAGCCTGGGGTGCCTAATGAGTGAGCT
AACTCACATTAATTGCGTTGCGCTCACTGCCCGCTTTCCAGTCGGGAAACCTGTCGTGCCAGCTGCATTA
ATGAATCGGCCAACGCGCGGGGAGAGGCGGTTTGCGTATTGGGCGCTCTTCCGCTTCCTCGCTCACTGAC
TCGCTGCGCTCGGTCGTTCGGCTGCGGCGAGCGGTATCAGCTCACTCAAAGGCGGTAATACGGTTATCCA
CAGAATCAGGGGATAACGCAGGAAAGAACATGTGAGCAAAAGGCCAGCAAAAGGCCAGGAACCGTAAAAA
GGCCGCGTTGCTGGCGTTTTTCCATAGGCTCCGCCCCCCTGACGAGCATCACAAAAATCGACGCTCAAGT
CAGAGGTGGCGAAACCCGACAGGACTATAAAGATACCAGGCGTTTCCCCCTGGAAGCTCCCTCGTGCGCT
CTCCTGTTCCGACCCTGCCGCTTACCGGATACCTGTCCGCCTTTCTCCCTTCGGGAAGCGTGGCGCTTTC
TCATAGCTCACGCTGTAGGTATCTCAGTTCGGTGTAGGTCGTTCGCTCCAAGCTGGGCTGTGTGCACGAA
CCCCCCGTTCAGCCCGACCGCTGCGCCTTATCCGGTAACTATCGTCTTGAGTCCAACCCGGTAAGACACG
ACTTATCGCCACTGGCAGCAGCCACTGGTAACAGGATTAGCAGAGCGAGGTATGTAGGCGGTGCTACAGA
GTTCTTGAAGTGGTGGCCTAACTACGGCTACACTAGAAGAACAGTATTTGGTATCTGCGCTCTGCTGAAG
CCAGTTACCTTCGGAAAAAGAGTTGGTAGCTCTTGATCCGGCAAACAAACCACCGCTGGTAGCGGTGGTT
TTTTTGTTTGCAAGCAGCAGATTACGCGCAGAAAAAAAGGATCTCAAGAAGATCCTTTGATCTTTTCTAC
GGGGTCTGACGCTCAGTGGAACGAAAACTCACGTTAAGGGATTTTGGTCATGAGATTATCAAAAAGGATC
TTCACCTAGATCCTTTTAAATTAAAAATGAAGTTTTAAATCAATCTAAAGTATATATGAGTAAACTTGGT
CTGACAGTTACCAATGCTTAATCAGTGAGGCACCTATCTCAGCGATCTGTCTATTTCGTTCATCCATAGT
TGCCTGACTCCCCGTCGTGTAGATAACTACGATACGGGAGGGCTTACCATCTGGCCCCAGTGCTGCAATG
ATACCGCGAGACCCACGCTCACCGGCTCCAGATTTATCAGCAATAAACCAGCCAGCCGGAAGGGCCGAGC
GCAGAAGTGGTCCTGCAACTTTATCCGCCTCCATCCAGTCTATTAATTGTTGCCGGGAAGCTAGAGTAAG
TAGTTCGCCAGTTAATAGTTTGCGCAACGTTGTTGCCATTGCTACAGGCATCGTGGTGTCACGCTCGTCG
TTTGGTATGGCTTCATTCAGCTCCGGTTCCCAACGATCAAGGCGAGTTACATGATCCCCCATGTTGTGCA
AAAAAGCGGTTAGCTCCTTCGGTCCTCCGATCGTTGTCAGAAGTAAGTTGGCCGCAGTGTTATCACTCAT
GGTTATGGCAGCACTGCATAATTCTCTTACTGTCATGCCATCCGTAAGATGCTTTTCTGTGACTGGTGAG
TACTCAACCAAGTCATTCTGAGAATAGTGTATGCGGCGACCGAGTTGCTCTTGCCCGGCGTCAATACGGG
ATAATACCGCGCCACATAGCAGAACTTTAAAAGTGCTCATCATTGGAAAACGTTCTTCGGGGCGAAAACT
CTCAAGGATCTTACCGCTGTTGAGATCCAGTTCGATGTAACCCACTCGTGCACCCAACTGATCTTCAGCA
TCTTTTACTTTCACCAGCGTTTCTGGGTGAGCAAAAACAGGAAGGCAAAATGCCGCAAAAAAGGGAATAA
GGGCGACACGGAAATGTTGAATACTCATACTCTTCCTTTTTCAATATTATTGAAGCATTTATCAGGGTTA
TTGTCTCATGAGCGGATACATATTTGAATGTATTTAGAAAAATAAACAAATAGGGGTTCCGCGCACATTT
CCCCGAAAAGTGCCACCTGACGTC
