>Addgene plasmid #119210 | cycLuc_SuMMVs | depositor partial sequence | sequence record 225461 | cycLuc_SuMMVs sequence 2334 bps
GCCACCATGCACCACCACCACCACCACATGATCAAAATAGCCACACGTAAATATTTAGGCAAACAAAATG
TCTATGACATTGGAGTTGAGCGCGACCATAATTTTGCACTCAAAAATGGCTTCATAGCTTCTAATTGTTT
CAATGATACTTATAGATATATTGACACCGCTATCCTCAGCGTGGTGCCATTTCACCACGGCTTCGGCATG
TTCACCACGCTGGGCTACTTGATCTGCGGCTTTCGGGTCGTGCTCATGTACCGCTTCGAGGAGGAGCTAT
TCTTGCGCAGCTTGCAAGACTATAAGATTCAATCTGCCCTGCTGGTGCCCACACTATTTAGCTTCTTCGC
TAAGAGCACTCTCATCGACAAGTACGACCTAAGCAACTTGCACGAGATCGCCAGCGGCGGGGCGCCGCTC
AGCAAGGAGGTAGGTGAGGCCGTGGCCAAACGCTTCCACCTACCAGGCATCCGCCAGGGCTACGGCCTGA
CAGAAACAACCAGCGCCATTCTGATCACCCCCGAAGGGGACGACAAGCCTGGCGCAGTAGGCAAGGTGGT
GCCCTTCTTCGAGGCTAAGGTGGTGGACTTGGACACCGGTAAGACACTGGGTGTGAACCAGCGCGGCGAG
CTGTGCGTCCGTGGCCCCATGATCATGAGCGGCTACGTTAACAACCCCGAGGCTACAAACGCTCTCATCG
ACAAGGACGGCTGGCTGCACAGCGGCGACATCGCCTACTGGGACGAGGACGAGCACTTCTTCATCGTGGA
CCGGCTGAAGAGCCTGATCAAATACAAGGGCTACCAGGTAGCCCCAGCCGAACTGGAGAGCATCCTGCTG
CAACACCCCAACATCTTCGACGCCGGGGTCGCCGGCCTGCCCGACGACGATGCCGGCGAGCTGCCCGCCG
CAGTCGTCGTGCTGGAACACGGTAAAACCATGACCGAGAAGGAGATCGTGGACTATGTGGCCAGCCAGGT
TACAACCGCCAAGAAGCTGCGCGGTGGTGTTGTGTTCGTGGACGAGGTGCCTAAAGGACTGACCGGCAAG
TTGGACGCCCGCAAGATCCGCGAGATTCTCATTAAGGCCAAGAAGGGATCCGAGGAAATACACCTGCAAA
GCGGCTCAGGTGCCAAAAACATTAAGAAGGGCCCAGCGCCATTCTACCCACTCGAAGACGGGACCGCCGG
CGAGCAGCTGCACAAAGCCATGAAGCGCTACGCCCTGGTGCCCGGCACCATCGCCTTTACCGACGCACAT
ATCGAGGTGGACATTACCTACGCCGAGTACTTCGAGATGAGCGTTCGGCTGGCAGAAGCTATGAAGCGCT
ATGGGCTGAATACAAACCATCGGATCGTGGTGTGCAGCGAGAATAGCTTGCAGTTCTTCATGCCCGTGTT
GGGTGCCCTGTTCATCGGTGTGGCTGTGGCCCCAGCTAACGACATCTACAACGAGCGCGAGCTGCTGAAC
AGCATGGGCATCAGCCAGCCCACCGTCGTATTCGTGAGCAAGAAAGGGCTGCAAAAGATCCTCAACGTGC
AAAAGAAGCTACCGATCATACAAAAGATCATCATCATGGATAGCAAGACCGACTACCAGGGCTTCCAAAG
CATGTACACCTTCGTGACTTCCCATTTGCCACCCGGCTTCAACGAGTACGACTTCGTGCCCGAGAGCTTC
GACCGGGACAAAACCATCGCCCTGATCATGAACAGTAGTGGCAGTACCGGATTGCCCAAGGGCGTAGCCC
TACCGCACCGCACCGCTTGTGTCCGATTCAGTCATGCCCGCGACCCCATCTTCGGCAACCAGATCATCCC
CGCCGAGTACTGTTTAAGCTATGAAACGGAAATATTGACAGTAGAATATGGATTATTACCGATTGGTAAA
ATTGTAGAAAAGCGCATCGAATGTACTGTTTATAGCGTTGATAATAATGGAAATATTTATACACAACCTG
TAGCACAATGGCACGATCGCGGAGAACAAGAGGTGTTTGAGTATTGTTTGGAAGATGGTTCATTGATTCG
GGCAACAAAAGACCATAAGTTTATGACTGTTGATGGTCAAATGTTGCCAATTGATGAAATATTTGAACGT
GAATTGGATTTGATGCGGGTTGATAATTTGCCGAACGGCGGCAAGATCGCCGTCAATTCTGCTTGCAAGA
ACTGGTTCAGTAGCTTAAGCCACTTTGTGATCCACCTTAACAGCCACGGCTTCCCTCCCGAGGTGGAGGA
GCAGGCCGCCGGCACCCTGCCCATGAGCTGCGCCCAGGAGAGCGGCATGGATAGACACCCTGCTGCTTGC
GCCAGCGCCAGGATCAACGTCTAA
